>Addgene plasmid #116152 | pHAGE-BRAF-G466V | addgene full sequence | sequence record 250599 | Addgene NGS Result
AGCGGCCCTGCAGATATCAACAAGTTTGTACAAAAAAGCAGGCACCATGGCGGCGCTGAGCGGTGGCGGT
GGTGGCGGCGCGGAGCCGGGCCAGGCTCTGTTCAACGGGGACATGGAGCCCGAGGCCGGCGCCGGCGCCG
GCGCCGCGGCCTCTTCGGCTGCGGACCCTGCCATTCCGGAGGAGGTGTGGAATATCAAACAAATGATTAA
GTTGACACAGGAACATATAGAGGCCCTATTGGACAAATTTGGTGGGGAGCATAATCCACCATCAATATAT
CTGGAGGCCTATGAAGAATACACCAGCAAGCTAGATGCACTCCAACAAAGAGAACAACAGTTATTGGAAT
CTCTGGGGAACGGAACTGATTTTTCTGTTTCTAGCTCTGCATCAATGGATACCGTTACATCTTCTTCCTC
TTCTAGCCTTTCAGTGCTACCTTCATCTCTTTCAGTTTTTCAAAATCCCACAGATGTGGCACGGAGCAAC
CCCAAGTCACCACAAAAACCTATCGTTAGAGTCTTCCTGCCCAACAAACAGAGGACAGTGGTACCTGCAA
GGTGTGGAGTTACAGTCCGAGACAGTCTAAAGAAAGCACTGATGATGAGAGGTCTAATCCCAGAGTGCTG
TGCTGTTTACAGAATTCAGGATGGAGAGAAGAAACCAATTGGTTGGGACACTGATATTTCCTGGCTTACT
GGAGAAGAATTGCATGTGGAAGTGTTGGAGAATGTTCCACTTACAACACACAACTTTGTACGAAAAACGT
TTTTCACCTTAGCATTTTGTGACTTTTGTCGAAAGCTGCTTTTCCAGGGTTTCCGCTGTCAAACATGTGG
TTATAAATTTCACCAGCGTTGTAGTACAGAAGTTCCACTGATGTGTGTTAATTATGACCAACTTGATTTG
CTGTTTGTCTCCAAGTTCTTTGAACACCACCCAATACCACAGGAAGAGGCGTCCTTAGCAGAGACTGCCC
TAACATCTGGATCATCCCCTTCCGCACCCGCCTCGGACTCTATTGGGCCCCAAATTCTCACCAGTCCGTC
TCCTTCAAAATCCATTCCAATTCCACAGCCCTTCCGACCAGCAGATGAAGATCATCGAAATCAATTTGGG
CAACGAGACCGATCCTCATCAGCTCCCAATGTGCATATAAACACAATAGAACCTGTCAATATTGATGACT
TGATTAGAGACCAAGGATTTCGTGGTGATGGAGGATCAACCACAGGTTTGTCTGCTACCCCCCCTGCCTC
ATTACCTGGCTCACTAACTAACGTGAAAGCCTTACAGAAATCTCCAGGACCTCAGCGAGAAAGGAAGTCA
TCTTCATCCTCAGAAGACAGGAATCGAATGAAAACACTTGGTAGACGGGACTCGAGTGATGATTGGGAGA
TTCCTGATGGGCAGATTACAGTGGGACAAAGAATTGGATCTGTATCATTTGGAACAGTCTACAAGGGAAA
GTGGCATGGTGATGTGGCAGTGAAAATGTTGAATGTGACAGCACCTACACCTCAGCAGTTACAAGCCTTC
AAAAATGAAGTAGGAGTACTCAGGAAAACACGACATGTGAATATCCTACTCTTCATGGGCTATTCCACAA
AGCCACAACTGGCTATTGTTACCCAGTGGTGTGAGGGCTCCAGCTTGTATCACCATCTCCATATCATTGA
GACCAAATTTGAGATGATCAAACTTATAGATATTGCACGACAGACTGCACAGGGCATGGATTACTTACAC
GCCAAGTCAATCATCCACAGAGACCTCAAGAGTAATAATATATTTCTTCATGAAGACCTCACAGTAAAAA
TAGGTGATTTTGGTCTAGCTACAGTGAAATCTCGATGGAGTGGGTCCCATCAGTTTGAACAGTTGTCTGG
ATCCATTTTGTGGATGGCACCAGAAGTCATCAGAATGCAAGATAAAAATCCATACAGCTTTCAGTCAGAT
GTATATGCATTTGGAATTGTTCTGTATGAATTGATGACTGGACAGTTACCTTATTCAAACATCAACAACA
GGGACCAGATAATTTTTATGGTGGGACGAGGATACCTGTCTCCAGATCTCAGTAAGGTACGGAGTAACTG
TCCAAAAGCCATGAAGAGATTAATGGCAGAGTGCCTCAAAAAGAAAAGAGATGAGAGACCACTCTTTCCC
CAAATTCTCGCCTCTATTGAGCTGCTGGCCCGCTCATTGCCAAAAATTCACCGCAGTGCATCAGAACCCT
CCTTGAATCGGGCTGGTTTCCAAACAGAGGATTTTAGTCTATATGCTTGTGCTTCTCCAAAAACACCCAT
CCAGGCAGGGGGATATGGTGCGTTTCCTGTCCACTAGAACCCAGCTTTCTTGTACAAAGTGGTGATATCC
AATTAACCCTCACTAAAGGTGTTAAATGTATGTAGTAATTGAGCCCTATAGTGAGTCGTATTACCACCCA
ACTTTTCTATACAAAGTGGTTGATATCCAGCACAGTGGCGGCCGCTCGAGTCTAGAGGGCCCGCGGTTCG
AAGGTAAGCCTATCCCTAACCCTCTCCTCGGTCTCGATTCTACGCGTACCGGTTAGTAATGAGATCCCTC
CCCCCCCCCTAACGTTACTGGCCGAAGCCGCTTGGAATAAGGCCGGTGTGCGTTTGTCTATATGTTATTT
TCCACCATATTGCCGTCTTTTGGCAATGTGAGGGCCCGGAAACCTGGCCCTGTCTTCTTGACGAGCATTC
CTAGGGGTCTTTCCCCTCTCGCCAAAGGAATGCAAGGTCTGTTGAATGTCGTGAAGGAAGCAGTTCCTCT
GGAAGCTTCTTGAAGACAAACAACGTCTGTAGCGACCCTTTGCAGGCAGCGGAACCCCCCACCTGGCGAC
AGGTGCCTCTGCGGCCAAAAGCCACGTGTATAAGATACACCTGCAAAGGCGGCACAACCCCAGTGCCACG
TTGTGAGTTGGATAGTTGTGGAAAGAGTCAAATGGCTCTCCTCAAGCGTATTCAACAAGGGGCTGAAGGA
TGCCCAGAAGGTACCCCATTGTATGGGATCTGATCTGGGGCCTCGGTGCACATGCTTTACATGTGTTTAG
TCGAGGTTAAAAAAACGTCTAGGCCCCCCGAACCACGGGGACGTGGTTTTCCTTTGAAAAACACGATGAT
AATATGGCCACACATATGACCGAGTACAAGCCCACGGTGCGCCTCGCCACCCGCGACGACGTCCCCAGGG
CCGTACGCACCCTCGCCGCCGCGTTCGCCGACTACCCCGCCACGCGCCACACCGTCGATCCGGACCGCCA
CATCGAGCGGGTCACCGAGCTGCAAGAACTCTTCCTCACGCGCGTCGGGCTCGACATCGGCAAGGTGTGG
GTCGCGGACGACGGCGCCGCGGTGGCGGTCTGGACCACGCCGGAGAGCGTCGAAGCGGGGGCGGTGTTCG
CCGAGATCGGCCCGCGCATGGCCGAGTTGAGCGGTTCCCGGCTGGCCGCGCAGCAACAGATGGAAGGCCT
CCTGGCGCCGCACCGGCCCAAGGAGCCCGCGTGGTTCCTGGCCACCGTCGGCGTCTCGCCCGACCACCAG
GGCAAGGGTCTGGGCAGCGCCGTCGTGCTCCCCGGAGTGGAGGCGGCCGAGCGCGCCGGGGTGCCCGCCT
TCCTGGAGACCTCCGCGCCCCGCAACCTCCCCTTCTACGAGCGGCTCGGCTTCACCGTCACCGCCGACGT
CGAGGTGCCCGAAGGACCGCGCACCTGGTGCATGACCCGCAAGCCCGGTGCCTAAATCGATAGATCCTAA
TCAACCTCTGGATTACAAAATTTGTGAAAGATTGACTGGTATTCTTAACTATGTTGCTCCTTTTACGCTA
TGTGGATACGCTGCTTTAATGCCTTTGTATCATGCTATTGCTTCCCGTATGGCTTTCATTTTCTCCTCCT
TGTATAAATCCTGGTTGCTGTCTCTTTATGAGGAGTTGTGGCCCGTTGTCAGGCAACGTGGCGTGGTGTG
CACTGTGTTTGCTGACGCAACCCCCACTGGTTGGGGCATTGCCACCACCTGTCAGCTCCTTTCCGGGACT
TTCGCTTTCCCCCTCCCTATTGCCACGGCGGAACTCATCGCCGCCTGCCTTGCCCGCTGCTGGACAGGGG
CTCGGCTGTTGGGCACTGACAATTCCGTGGTGTTGTCGGGGAAATCATCGTCCTTTCCTTGGCTGCTCGC
CTGTGTTGCCACCTGGATTCTGCGCGGGACGTCCTTCTGCTACGTCCCTTCGGCCCTCAATCCAGCGGAC
CTTCCTTCCCGCGGCCTGCTGCCGGCTCTGCGGCCTCTTCCGCGTCTTCGCCTTCGCCCTCAGACGAGTC
GGATCTCCCTTTGGGCCGCCTCCCCGCCTGAGATCCTTTAAGACCAATGACTTACAAGGCAGCTGTAGAT
CTTAGCCACTTTTTAAAAGAAAAGGGGGGACTGGAAGGGCTAATTCACTCCCAACGAAGACAAGATCTGC
TTTTTGCTTGTACTGGGTCTCTCTGGTTAGACCAGATCTGAGCCTGGGAGCTCTCTGGCTAACTAGGGAA
CCCACTGCTTAAGCCTCAATAAAGCTTGCCTTGAGTGCTTCAAGTAGTGTGTGCCCGTCTGTTGTGTGAC
TCTGGTAACTAGAGATCCCTCAGACCCTTTTAGTCAGTGTGGAAAATCTCTAGCAGTAGTAGTTCATGTC
ATCTTATTATTCAGTATTTATAACTTGCAAAGAAATGAATATCAGAGAGTGAGAGGCCCGGGTTAATTAA
GGAAAGGGCTAGATCATTCTTGAAGACGAAAGGGCCTCGTGATACGCCTATTTTTATAGGTTAATGTCAT
GATAATAATGGTTTCTTAGACGTCAGGTGGCACTTTTCGGGGAAATGTGCGCGGAACCCCTATTTGTTTA
TTTTTCTAAATACATTCAAATATGTATCCGCTCATGAGACAATAACCCTGATAAATGCTTCAATAATATT
GAAAAAGGAAGAGTATGAGTATTCAACATTTCCGTGTCGCCCTTATTCCCTTTTTTGCGGCATTTTGCCT
TCCTGTTTTTGCTCACCCAGAAACGCTGGTGAAAGTAAAAGATGCTGAAGATCAGTTGGGTGCACGAGTG
GGTTACATCGAACTGGATCTCAACAGCGGTAAGATCCTTGAGAGTTTTCGCCCCGAAGAACGTTTTCCAA
TGATGAGCACTTTTAAAGTTCTGCTATGTGGCGCGGTATTATCCCGTGTTGACGCCGGGCAAGAGCAACT
CGGTCGCCGCATACACTATTCTCAGAATGACTTGGTTGAGTACTCACCAGTCACAGAAAAGCATCTTACG
GATGGCATGACAGTAAGAGAATTATGCAGTGCTGCCATAACCATGAGTGATAACACTGCGGCCAACTTAC
TTCTGACAACGATCGGAGGACCGAAGGAGCTAACCGCTTTTTTGCACAACATGGGGGATCATGTAACTCG
CCTTGATCGTTGGGAACCGGAGCTGAATGAAGCCATACCAAACGACGAGCGTGACACCACGATGCCTGTA
GCAATGGCAACAACGTTGCGCAAACTATTAACTGGCGAACTACTTACTCTAGCTTCCCGGCAACAATTAA
TAGACTGGATGGAGGCGGATAAAGTTGCAGGACCACTTCTGCGCTCGGCCCTTCCGGCTGGCTGGTTTAT
TGCTGATAAATCTGGAGCCGGTGAGCGTGGGTCTCGCGGTATCATTGCAGCACTGGGGCCAGATGGTAAG
CCCTCCCGTATCGTAGTTATCTACACGACGGGGAGTCAGGCAACTATGGATGAACGAAATAGACAGATCG
CTGAGATAGGTGCCTCACTGATTAAGCATTGGTAACTGTCAGACCAAGTTTACTCATATATACTTTAGAT
TGATTTAAAACTTCATTTTTAATTTAAAAGGATCTAGGTGAAGATCCTTTTTGATAATCTCATGACCAAA
ATCCCTTAACGTGAGTTTTCGTTCCACTGAGCGTCAGACCCCGTAGAAAAGATCAAAGGATCTTCTTGAG
ATCCTTTTTTTCTGCGCGTAATCTGCTGCTTGCAAACAAAAAAACCACCGCTACCAGCGGTGGTTTGTTT
GCCGGATCAAGAGCTACCAACTCTTTTTCCGAAGGTAACTGGCTTCAGCAGAGCGCAGATACCAAATACT
GTTCTTCTAGTGTAGCCGTAGTTAGGCCACCACTTCAAGAACTCTGTAGCACCGCCTACATACCTCGCTC
TGCTAATCCTGTTACCAGTGGCTGCTGCCAGTGGCGATAAGTCGTGTCTTACCGGGTTGGACTCAAGACG
ATAGTTACCGGATAAGGCGCAGCGGTCGGGCTGAACGGGGGGTTCGTGCACACAGCCCAGCTTGGAGCGA
ACGACCTACACCGAACTGAGATACCTACAGCGTGAGCTATGAGAAAGCGCCACGCTTCCCGAAGGGAGAA
AGGCGGACAGGTATCCGGTAAGCGGCAGGGTCGGAACAGGAGAGCGCACGAGGGAGCTTCCAGGGGGAAA
CGCCTGGTATCTTTATAGTCCTGTCGGGTTTCGCCACCTCTGACTTGAGCGTCGATTTTTGTGATGCTCG
TCAGGGGGGCGGAGCCTATGGAAAAACGCCAGCAACGCGGCCTTTTTACGGTTCCTGGCCTTTTGCTGGC
CTTTTGCTCACATGTTCTTTCCTGCGTTATCCCCTGATTCTGTGGATAACCGTATTACCGCCTTTGAGTG
AGCTGATACCGCTCGCCGCAGCCGAACGACCGAGCGCAGCGAGTCAGTGAGCGAGGAAGCGGAAGAGCGC
CCAATACGCAAACCGCCTCTCCCCGCGCGTTGGCCGATTCATTAATGCAGCAAGCTCATGGCTGACTAAT
TTTTTTTATTTATGCAGAGGCCGAGGCCGCCTCGGCCTCTGAGCTATTCCAGAAGTAGTGAGGAGGCTTT
TTTGGAGGCCTAGGCTTTTGCAAAAAGCTCCCCGTGGCACGACAGGTTTCCCGACTGGAAAGCGGGCAGT
GAGCGCAACGCAATTAATGTGAGTTAGCTCACTCATTAGGCACCCCAGGCTTTACACTTTATGCTTCCGG
CTCGTATGTTGTGTGGAATTGTGAGCGGATAACAATTTCACACAGGAAACAGCTATGACATGATTACGAA
TTTCACAAATAAAGCATTTTTTTCACTGCATTCTAGTTGTGGTTTGTCCAAACTCATCAATGTATCTTAT
CATGTCTGGATCAACTGGATAACTCAAGCTAACCAAAATCATCCCAAACTTCCCACCCCATACCCTATTA
CCACTGCCAATTACCTGTGGTTTCATTTACTCTAAACCTGTGATTCCTCTGAATTATTTTCATTTTAAAG
AAATTGTATTTGTTAAATATGTACTACAAACTTAGTAGTTGGAAGGGCTAATTCACTCCCAAAGAAGACA
AGATATCCTTGATCTGTGGATCTACCACACACAAGGCTACTTCCCTGATTAGCAGAACTACACACCAGGG
CCAGGGGTCAGATATCCACTGACCTTTGGATGGTGCTACAAGCTAGTACCAGTTGAGCCAGATAAGGTAG
AAGAGGCCAATAAAGGAGAGAACACCAGCTTGTTACACCCTGTGAGCCTGCATGGGATGGATGACCCGGA
GAGAGAAGTGTTAGAGTGGAGGTTTGACAGCCGCCTAGCATTTCATCACGTGGCCCGAGAGCTGCATCCG
GAGTACTTCAAGAACTGCTGATATCGAGCTTGCTACAAGGGACTTTCCGCTGGGGACTTTCCAGGGAGGC
GTGGCCTGGGCGGGACTGGGGAGTGGCGAGCCCTCAGATCCTGCATATAAGCAGCTGCTTTTTGCCTGTA
CTGGGTCTCTCTGGTTAGACCAGATCTGAGCCTGGGAGCTCTCTGGCTAACTAGGGAACCCACTGCTTAA
GCCTCAATAAAGCTTGCCTTGAGTGCTTCAAGTAGTGTGTGCCCGTCTGTTGTGTGACTCTGGTAACTAG
AGATCCCTCAGACCCTTTTAGTCAGTGTGGAAAATCTCTAGCAGTGGCGCCCGAACAGGGACTTGAAAGC
GAAAGGGAAACCAGAGGAGCTCTCTCGACGCAGGACTCGGCTTGCTGAAGCGCGCACGGCAAGAGGCGAG
GGGCGGCGACTGGTGAGTACGCCAAAAATTTTGACTAGCGGAGGCTAGAAGGAGAGAGATGGGTGCGAGA
GCGTCAGTATTAAGCGGGGGAGAATTAGATCGCGATGGGAAAAAATTCGGTTAAGGCCAGGGGGAAAGAA
AAAATATAAATTAAAACATATAGTATGGGCAAGCAGGGAGCTAGAACGATTCGCAGTTAATCCTGGCCTG
TTAGAAACATCAGAAGGCTGTAGACAAATACTGGGACAGCTACAACCATCCCTTCAGACAGGATCAGAAG
AACTTAGATCATTATATAATACAGTAGCAACCCTCTATTGTGTGCATCAAAGGATAGAGATAAAAGACAC
CAAGGAAGCTTTAGACAAGATAGAGGAAGAGCAAAACAAAAGTAAGACCACCGCACAGCAAGCGGCCGGC
CGCTGATCTTCAGACCTGGAGGAGGAGATATGAGGGACAATTGGAGAAGTGAATTATATAAATATAAAGT
AGTAAAAATTGAACCATTAGGAGTAGCACCCACCAAGGCAAAGAGAAGAGTGGTGCAGAGAGAAAAAAGA
GCAGTGGGAATAGGAGCTTTGTTCCTTGGGTTCTTGGGAGCAGCAGGAAGCACTATGGGCGCAGCGTCAA
TGACGCTGACGGTACAGGCCAGACAATTATTGTCTGGTATAGTGCAGCAGCAGAACAATTTGCTGAGGGC
TATTGAGGCGCAACAGCATCTGTTGCAACTCACAGTCTGGGGCATCAAGCAGCTCCAGGCAAGAATCCTG
GCTGTGGAAAGATACCTAAAGGATCAACAGCTCCTGGGGATTTGGGGTTGCTCTGGAAAACTCATTTGCA
CCACTGCTGTGCCTTGGAATGCTAGTTGGAGTAATAAATCTCTGGAACAGATTTGGAATCACACGACCTG
GATGGAGTGGGACAGAGAAATTAACAATTACACAAGCTTAATACACTCCTTAATTGAAGAATCGCAAAAC
CAGCAAGAAAAGAATGAACAAGAATTATTGGAATTAGATAAATGGGCAAGTTTGTGGAATTGGTTTAACA
TAACAAATTGGCTGTGGTATATAAAATTATTCATAATGATAGTAGGAGGCTTGGTAGGTTTAAGAATAGT
TTTTGCTGTACTTTCTATAGTGAATAGAGTTAGGCAGGGATATTCACCATTATCGTTTCAGACCCACCTC
CCAACCCCGAGGGGACCCGACAGGCCCGAAGGAATAGAAGAAGAAGGTGGAGAGAGAGACAGAGACAGAT
CCATTCGATTAGTGAACGGATCTCGACGGTATCGCCGAATTCACAAATGGCAGTATTCATCCACAATTTT
AAAAGAAAAGGGGGGATTGGGGGGTACAGTGCAGGGGAAAGAATAGTAGACATAATAGCAACAGACATAC
AAACTAAAGAATTACAAAAACAAATTACAAAAATTCAAAATTTTCGGGTTTATTACAGGGACAGCAGAGA
TCCAGTTTGGACTAGTCGTGAGGCTCCGGTGCCCGTCAGTGGGCAGAGCGCACATCGCCCACAGTCCCCG
AGAAGTTGGGGGGAGGGGTCGGCAATTGAACCGGTGCCTAGAGAAGGTGGCGCGGGGTAAACTGGGAAAG
TGATGTCGTGTACTGGCTCCGCCTTTTTCCCGAGGGTGGGGGAGAACCGTATATAAGTGCAGTAGTCGCC
GTGAACGTTCTTTTTCGCAACGGGTTTGCCGCCAGAACACAGGTAAGTGCCGTGTGTGGTTCCCGCGGGC
CTGGCCTCTTTACGGGTTATGGCCCTTGCGTGCCTTGAATTACTTCCACCTGGCTGCAGTACGTGATTCT
TGATCCCGAGCTTCGGGTTGGAAGTGGGTGGGAGAGTTCGAGGCCTTGCGCTTAAGGAGCCCCTTCGCCT
CGTGCTTGAGTTGAGGCCTGGCCTGGGCGCTGGGGCCGCCGCGTGCGAATCTGGTGGCACCTTCGCGCCT
GTCTCGCTGCTTTCGATAAGTCTCTAGCCATTTAAAATTTTTGATGACCTGCTGCGACGCTTTTTTTCTG
GCAAGATAGTCTTGTAAATGCGGGCCAAGATCTGCACACTGGTATTTCGGTTTTTGGGGCCGCGGGCGGC
GACGGGGCCCGTGCGTCCCAGCGCACATGTTCGGCGAGGCGGGGCCTGCGAGCGCGGCCACCGAGAATCG
GACGGGGGTAGTCTCAAGCTGGCCGGCCTGCTCTGGTGCCTGGCCTCGCGCCGCCGTGTATCGCCCCGCC
CTGGGCGGCAAGGCTGGCCCGGTCGGCACCAGTTGCGTGAGCGGAAAGATGGCCGCTTCCCGGCCCTGCT
GCAGGGAGCTCAAAATGGAGGACGCGGCGCTCGGGAGAGCGGGCGGGTGAGTCACCCACACAAAGGAAAA
GGGCCTTTCCGTCCTCAGCCGTCGCTTCATGTGACTCCACGGAGTACCGGGCGCCGTCCAGGCACCTCGA
TTAGTTCTCGAGCTTTTGGAGTACGTCGTCTTTAGGTTGGGGGGAGGGGTTTTATGCGATGGAGTTTCCC
CACACTGAGTGGGTGGAGACTGAAGTTAGGCCAGCTTGGCACTTGATGTAATTCTCCTTGGAATTTGCCC
TTTTTGAGTTTGGATCTTGGTTCATTCTCAAGCCTCAGACAGTGGTTCAAAGTTTTTTTCTTCCATTTCA
GGTGTCGTGA
Features (pLannotate 1.2.2; 30 found; start..end, strand, type, name):
     21..41      +  protein_bind   attB1: mutant version of attB; core recombination site for the Gateway® BP reaction BP Clonase™
     47..2344    +  CDS            BRAF: BRAF_HUMAN - Also known as BRAF1, RAFB1. Experimental evidence at protein level: Swiss-Prot protein existence level 1. Protein kinase involved in the transduction of mitogenic signals from the cell membrane to the nucleus (Probable). Phosphorylates MAP2K1, and thereby activates the MAP kinase signal transduction pathway (PubMed:21441910, PubMed:29433126). May play a role in the postsynaptic responses of hippocampal neurons (PubMed:1508179). From Homo sapiens (Human).
   2349..2373    -  protein_bind   attB2: mutant version of attB; recombination site for the Gateway® BP reaction BP Clonase™
   2381..2399    +  promoter       T3 promoter: promoter for bacteriophage T3 RNA polymerase
   2425..2443    -  promoter       T7 promoter: promoter for bacteriophage T7 RNA polymerase
   2449..2467    -  protein_bind   attB4 (fragment): mutant version of attB; core recombination site for the Gateway® BP reaction BP Clonase™
   2523..2564    +  CDS            V5 tag: epitope tag from simian virus 5
   2690..3152    +  misc_feature   IRES: internal ribosome entry site (IRES) of the encephalomyocarditis virus (EMCV)
   3166..3763    +  CDS            PuroR (fragment): puromycin N-acetyltransferase; pac from Streptomyces; confers resistance to puromycin
   3779..4367    +  misc_feature   WPRE: woodchuck hepatitis virus posttranscriptional regulatory element
   4375..4440    +  CDS            nef (fragment): NEF_HV1Z2 - Experimental evidence at protein level: Swiss-Prot protein existence level 1. Extracellular Nef protein targets CD4(+) T-lymphocytes for apoptosis by interacting with CXCR4 surface receptors. From Human immunodeficiency virus type 1 group M subtype D (isolate Z2/CDC-Z34) (HIV-1).
   4442..4675    +  LTR            3' LTR (ΔU3): self-inactivating 3' long terminal repeat (LTR) from HIV-1
   4880..4984    +  promoter       AmpR promoter: bla
   4985..5845    +  CDS            AmpR: β-lactamase; bla; confers resistance to ampicillin, carbenicillin, and related antibiotics
   6016..6604    +  rep_origin     ori: high-copy-number ColE1/pMB1/pBR322/pUC origin of replication
   6787..6841    +  CDS            lacI (fragment): lac repressor; lacI; The lac repressor binds to the lac operator to inhibit transcription in E. coli. This inhibition can be relieved by adding lactose or isopropyl-β-D-thiogalactopyranoside (IPTG).
   6847..6940    +  rep_origin     SV40 ori (fragment): SV40 origin of replication
   6965..7002    +  CDS            lacI (fragment): lac repressor; lacI; The lac repressor binds to the lac operator to inhibit transcription in E. coli. This inhibition can be relieved by adding lactose or isopropyl-β-D-thiogalactopyranoside (IPTG).
   7015..7036    +  protein_bind   CAP binding site: CAP binding activates transcription in the presence of cAMP. E. coli catabolite activator protein
   7051..7081    +  promoter       lac promoter: promoter for the E. coli lac operon
   7085..7107    +  protein_bind   lac operator (fragment): The lac repressor binds to the lac operator to inhibit transcription in E. coli. This inhibition can be relieved by adding lactose or isopropyl-β-D-thiogalactopyranoside (IPTG). lac repressor encoded by lacI
   7139..7222    +  polyA_signal   SV40 poly(A) signal (fragment): SV40 polyadenylation signal
   7389..7718    +  CDS            nef (fragment): NEF_HV1BR - Experimental evidence at protein level: Swiss-Prot protein existence level 1. Extracellular Nef protein targets CD4(+) T-lymphocytes for apoptosis by interacting with CXCR4 surface receptors (PubMed:14990729). From Human immunodeficiency virus type 1 group M subtype B (isolate BRU/LAI) (HIV-1).
   7766..8023    +  LTR            5' LTR (truncated): truncated 5' long terminal repeat (LTR) from HIV-1
   8070..8195    +  misc_feature   HIV-1 Ψ: packaging signal of human immunodeficiency virus type 1
   8179..8517    +  CDS            HIV-1 gag (fragment): gag protein from human immunodeficiency virus 1; gag
   8692..8925    +  misc_feature   RRE: The Rev response element (RRE) of HIV-1 allows for Rev-dependent mRNA export from the nucleus to the cytoplasm.
   9302..9402    +  CDS            Rev (fragment): human immunodeficiency virus 1 (HIV-1) Rev protein; rev; enhances nuclear export of unspliced and incompletely spliced viral mRNAs
   9447..9564    +  misc_feature   cPPT/CTS: central polypurine tract and central termination sequence of HIV-1
   9612..10790   +  promoter       EF-1α promoter: strong constitutive promoter for human elongation factor EF-1α
