[The description below was written by a language model from this plasmid's Addgene catalogue record and pLannotate feature annotations shown in this document.]
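Description:
pHAGE-BRAF-G466V is a lentiviral expression plasmid built on the pHAGE backbone for delivering a mutant human BRAF open reading frame into mammalian cells. It is maintained in E. coli through a high-copy ColE1/pUC-type origin and an ampicillin resistance gene (β-lactamase). The recorded host is the Stbl3 strain, commonly chosen to limit recombination between the LTR repeats. The annotated sequence record is about 10.8 kb and shows the usual HIV-1-derived transfer vector elements: a truncated 5' LTR, the Ψ packaging signal with a gag fragment, the Rev response element, the cPPT/CTS, and a self-inactivating ΔU3 3' LTR. Viral proteins are not encoded apart from small residual fragments, so packaging functions must be supplied in trans.

The payload is driven by the constitutive human EF-1α promoter, which sits at the end of the linearised record and reads across the circular junction into the insert. The BRAF coding sequence, which carries the G466V substitution according to the catalogue entry, is flanked by attB1 and attB2 sites, consistent with its introduction by Gateway cloning. BRAF is a serine/threonine kinase that phosphorylates MAP2K1 to activate the MAP kinase pathway. Downstream lie T3 and T7 promoters, an attB4 fragment and a V5 epitope tag; the record does not say whether the tag is fused in frame to BRAF. An EMCV IRES then links a puromycin N-acetyltransferase gene to the same transcript, allowing puromycin selection of transduced cells, and a WPRE enhances expression. The stated purpose is lentiviral expression of BRAF G466V, and the associated publication title indicates use in the systematic functional annotation of somatic cancer mutations.
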