Addgene plasmid #116152: pHAGE-BRAF-G466V
Purpose: Lentiviral expression of BRAF G466V
Depositing lab: Gordon Mills & Kenneth Scott. Depositing organization: Baylor College of Medicine. Publication: Systematic Functional Annotation of Somatic Mutations in Cancer. Ng PK, Li J, Jeong KJ, Shao S, Chen H, Tsang YH, Sengupta S, Wang Z, Bhavana VH, Tran R, Soewito S, Minussi DC, Moreno D, Kong K, Dogruluk T, Lu H, Gao J, Tokheim C, Zhou DC, Johnson AM, Zeng J, Ip CKM, Ju Z, Wester M, Yu S, Li Y, Vellano CP, Schultz N, Karchin R, Ding L, Lu Y, Cheung LWT, Chen K, Shaw KR, Meric-Bernstam F, Scott KL, Yi S, Sahni N, Liang H, Mills GB. Cancer Cell. 2018 Mar 12;33(3):450-462.e10. doi: 10.1016/j.ccell.2018.01.021. PubMed 29533785.
Backbone
  Vector backbone: pHAGE
  Vector type: Lentiviral
Growth in bacteria
  Bacterial resistance: Ampicillin, 100 μg/mL
  Growth temperature: 37°C
  Growth strain: Stbl3
  Copy number: High Copy
Gene/Insert
  Gene/Insert name: BRAF
  Species: H. sapiens (human)
  Mutation: G466V
  Entrez Gene: BRAF (a.k.a. B-RAF1, B-raf, BRAF-1, BRAF1, NS7, RAFB1)
  Cloning method: Gateway Cloning
Terms and licenses: Academic/Nonprofit Terms; Industry Terms: Not Available to Industry
How to cite: pHAGE-BRAF-G466V was a gift from Gordon Mills & Kenneth Scott (Addgene plasmid # 116152 ; http://n2t.net/addgene:116152 ; RRID:Addgene_116152)
