>Addgene plasmid #116152 | pHAGE-BRAF-G466V | depositor partial sequence | sequence record 219025 | insert
ATGGCGGCGCTGAGCGGTGGCGGTGGTGGCGGCGCGGAGCCGGGCCAGGCTCTGTTCAACGGGGACATGG
AGCCCGAGGCCGGCGCCGGCGCCGGCGCCGCGGCCTCTTCGGCTGCGGACCCTGCCATTCCGGAGGAGGT
GTGGAATATCAAACAAATGATTAAGTTGACACAGGAACATATAGAGGCCCTATTGGACAAATTTGGTGGG
GAGCATAATCCACCATCAATATATCTGGAGGCCTATGAAGAATACACCAGCAAGCTAGATGCACTCCAAC
AAAGAGAACAACAGTTATTGGAATCTCTGGGGAACGGAACTGATTTTTCTGTTTCTAGCTCTGCATCAAT
GGATACCGTTACATCTTCTTCCTCTTCTAGCCTTTCAGTGCTACCTTCATCTCTTTCAGTTTTTCAAAAT
CCCACAGATGTGGCACGGAGCAACCCCAAGTCACCACAAAAACCTATCGTTAGAGTCTTCCTGCCCAACA
AACAGAGGACAGTGGTACCTGCAAGGTGTGGAGTTACAGTCCGAGACAGTCTAAAGAAAGCACTGATGAT
GAGAGGTCTAATCCCAGAGTGCTGTGCTGTTTACAGAATTCAGGATGGAGAGAAGAAACCAATTGGTTGG
GACACTGATATTTCCTGGCTTACTGGAGAAGAATTGCATGTGGAAGTGTTGGAGAATGTTCCACTTACAA
CACACAACTTTGTACGAAAAACGTTTTTCACCTTAGCATTTTGTGACTTTTGTCGAAAGCTGCTTTTCCA
GGGTTTCCGCTGTCAAACATGTGGTTATAAATTTCACCAGCGTTGTAGTACAGAAGTTCCACTGATGTGT
GTTAATTATGACCAACTTGATTTGCTGTTTGTCTCCAAGTTCTTTGAACACCACCCAATACCACAGGAAG
AGGCGTCCTTAGCAGAGACTGCCCTAACATCTGGATCATCCCCTTCCGCACCCGCCTCGGACTCTATTGG
GCCCCAAATTCTCACCAGTCCGTCTCCTTCAAAATCCATTCCAATTCCACAGCCCTTCCGACCAGCAGAT
GAAGATCATCGAAATCAATTTGGGCAACGAGACCGATCCTCATCAGCTCCCAATGTGCATATAAACACAA
TAGAACCTGTCAATATTGATGACTTGATTAGAGACCAAGGATTTCGTGGTGATGGAGGATCAACCACAGG
TTTGTCTGCTACCCCCCCTGCCTCATTACCTGGCTCACTAACTAACGTGAAAGCCTTACAGAAATCTCCA
GGACCTCAGCGAGAAAGGAAGTCATCTTCATCCTCAGAAGACAGGAATCGAATGAAAACACTTGGTAGAC
GGGACTCGAGTGATGATTGGGAGATTCCTGATGGGCAGATTACAGTGGGACAAAGAATTGGATCTGTATC
ATTTGGAACAGTCTACAAGGGAAAGTGGCATGGTGATGTGGCAGTGAAAATGTTGAATGTGACAGCACCT
ACACCTCAGCAGTTACAAGCCTTCAAAAATGAAGTAGGAGTACTCAGGAAAACACGACATGTGAATATCC
TACTCTTCATGGGCTATTCCACAAAGCCACAACTGGCTATTGTTACCCAGTGGTGTGAGGGCTCCAGCTT
GTATCACCATCTCCATATCATTGAGACCAAATTTGAGATGATCAAACTTATAGATATTGCACGACAGACT
GCACAGGGCATGGATTACTTACACGCCAAGTCAATCATCCACAGAGACCTCAAGAGTAATAATATATTTC
TTCATGAAGACCTCACAGTAAAAATAGGTGATTTTGGTCTAGCTACAGTGAAATCTCGATGGAGTGGGTC
CCATCAGTTTGAACAGTTGTCTGGATCCATTTTGTGGATGGCACCAGAAGTCATCAGAATGCAAGATAAA
AATCCATACAGCTTTCAGTCAGATGTATATGCATTTGGAATTGTTCTGTATGAATTGATGACTGGACAGT
TACCTTATTCAAACATCAACAACAGGGACCAGATAATTTTTATGGTGGGACGAGGATACCTGTCTCCAGA
TCTCAGTAAGGTACGGAGTAACTGTCCAAAAGCCATGAAGAGATTAATGGCAGAGTGCCTCAAAAAGAAA
AGAGATGAGAGACCACTCTTTCCCCAAATTCTCGCCTCTATTGAGCTGCTGGCCCGCTCATTGCCAAAAA
TTCACCGCAGTGCATCAGAACCCTCCTTGAATCGGGCTGGTTTCCAAACAGAGGATTTTAGTCTATATGC
TTGTGCTTCTCCAAAAACACCCATCCAGGCAGGGGGATATGGTGCGTTTCCTGTCCACTAG
